>Addgene plasmid #163541 | pCMV_EE-nCas9 | addgene full sequence | sequence record 320227 | Addgene NGS Result
GTGATGCGGTTTTGGCAGTACATCAATGGGCGTGGATAGCGGTTTGACTCACGGGGATTTCCAAGTCTCC
ACCCCATTGACGTCAATGGGAGTTTGTTTTGGCACCAAAATCAACGGGACTTTCCAAAATGTCGTAACAA
CTCCGCCCCATTGACGCAAATGGGCGGTAGGCGTGTACGGTGGGAGGTCTATATAAGCAGAGCTGGTTTA
GTGAACCGTCAGATCCGCTAGAGATCCGCGGCCGCTAATACGACTCACTATAGGGAGAGCCGCCACCATG
AAACGGACAGCCGACGGAAGCGAGTTCGAGTCACCAAAGAAGAAGCGGAAAGTCTCCTCAGAGACTGGGC
CTGTCGCCGTCGATCCAACCCTGCGCCGCCGGATTGAACCTCACGAGTTTGAAGTGTTCTTTGACCCCCG
GGAGCTGAGAAAGGAGACATGCCTGCTGTACGAGATCAACTGGGGAGGCAGGCACTCCATCTGGAGGCAC
ACCTCTCAGAACACAAATAAGCACGTGGAGGTGAACTTCATCGAGAAGTTTACCACAGAGCGGTACTTCT
GCCCCAATACCAGATGTAGCATCACATGGTTTCTGAGCTGGTCCCCTTGCGGAGAGTGTAGCAGGGCCAT
CACCGAGTTCCTGTCCAGATATCCACACGTGACACTGTTTATCTACATCGCCAGGCTGTATCACCACGCA
GACCCAGAGAATAGGCAGGGCCTGGAGGATCTGATCAGCTCCGGCGTGACCATCCAGATCATGACAGAGC
AGGAGTCCGGCTACTGCTGGCGGAACTTCGTGAATTATTCTCCTAGCAACGAGGCCCACTGGCCTAGGTA
CCCACACCTGTGGGTGCGCCTGTACGTGCTGGAGCTGTATTGCATCATCCTGGGCCTGCCCCCTTGTCTG
AATATCCTGCGGAGAAAGCAGCCCCAGCTGACCTTCTTTACAATCGCCCTGCAGTCTTGTCACTATCAGA
GGCTGCCACCCCACATCCTGTGGGCCACAGGCCTGAAGTCTGGAGGATCTAGCGGAGGATCCTCTGGCAG
CGAGACACCAGGAACAAGCGAGTCAGCAACACCAGAGAGCAGTGGCGGCAGCAGCGGCGGCAGCGACAAG
AAGTACAGCATCGGCCTGGCCATCGGCACCAACTCTGTGGGCTGGGCCGTGATCACCGACGAGTACAAGG
TGCCCAGCAAGAAATTCAAGGTGCTGGGCAACACCGACCGGCACAGCATCAAGAAGAACCTGATCGGAGC
CCTGCTGTTCGACAGCGGCGAAACAGCCGAGGCCACCCGGCTGAAGAGAACCGCCAGAAGAAGATACACC
AGACGGAAGAACCGGATCTGCTATCTGCAAGAGATCTTCAGCAACGAGATGGCCAAGGTGGACGACAGCT
TCTTCCACAGACTGGAAGAGTCCTTCCTGGTGGAAGAGGATAAGAAGCACGAGCGGCACCCCATCTTCGG
CAACATCGTGGACGAGGTGGCCTACCACGAGAAGTACCCCACCATCTACCACCTGAGAAAGAAACTGGTG
GACAGCACCGACAAGGCCGACCTGCGGCTGATCTATCTGGCCCTGGCCCACATGATCAAGTTCCGGGGCC
ACTTCCTGATCGAGGGCGACCTGAACCCCGACAACAGCGACGTGGACAAGCTGTTCATCCAGCTGGTGCA
GACCTACAACCAGCTGTTCGAGGAAAACCCCATCAACGCCAGCGGCGTGGACGCCAAGGCCATCCTGTCT
GCCAGACTGAGCAAGAGCAGACGGCTGGAAAATCTGATCGCCCAGCTGCCCGGCGAGAAGAAGAATGGCC
TGTTCGGAAACCTGATTGCCCTGAGCCTGGGCCTGACCCCCAACTTCAAGAGCAACTTCGACCTGGCCGA
GGATGCCAAACTGCAGCTGAGCAAGGACACCTACGACGACGACCTGGACAACCTGCTGGCCCAGATCGGC
GACCAGTACGCCGACCTGTTTCTGGCCGCCAAGAACCTGTCCGACGCCATCCTGCTGAGCGACATCCTGA
GAGTGAACACCGAGATCACCAAGGCCCCCCTGAGCGCCTCTATGATCAAGAGATACGACGAGCACCACCA
GGACCTGACCCTGCTGAAAGCTCTCGTGCGGCAGCAGCTGCCTGAGAAGTACAAAGAGATTTTCTTCGAC
CAGAGCAAGAACGGCTACGCCGGCTACATTGACGGCGGAGCCAGCCAGGAAGAGTTCTACAAGTTCATCA
AGCCCATCCTGGAAAAGATGGACGGCACCGAGGAACTGCTCGTGAAGCTGAACAGAGAGGACCTGCTGCG
GAAGCAGCGGACCTTCGACAACGGCAGCATCCCCCACCAGATCCACCTGGGAGAGCTGCACGCCATTCTG
CGGCGGCAGGAAGATTTTTACCCATTCCTGAAGGACAACCGGGAAAAGATCGAGAAGATCCTGACCTTCC
GCATCCCCTACTACGTGGGCCCTCTGGCCAGGGGAAACAGCAGATTCGCCTGGATGACCAGAAAGAGCGA
GGAAACCATCACCCCCTGGAACTTCGAGGAAGTGGTGGACAAGGGCGCTTCCGCCCAGAGCTTCATCGAG
CGGATGACCAACTTCGATAAGAACCTGCCCAACGAGAAGGTGCTGCCCAAGCACAGCCTGCTGTACGAGT
ACTTCACCGTGTATAACGAGCTGACCAAAGTGAAATACGTGACCGAGGGAATGAGAAAGCCCGCCTTCCT
GAGCGGCGAGCAGAAAAAGGCCATCGTGGACCTGCTGTTCAAGACCAACCGGAAAGTGACCGTGAAGCAG
CTGAAAGAGGACTACTTCAAGAAAATCGAGTGCTTCGACTCCGTGGAAATCTCCGGCGTGGAAGATCGGT
TCAACGCCTCCCTGGGCACATACCACGATCTGCTGAAAATTATCAAGGACAAGGACTTCCTGGACAATGA
GGAAAACGAGGACATTCTGGAAGATATCGTGCTGACCCTGACACTGTTTGAGGACAGAGAGATGATCGAG
GAACGGCTGAAAACCTATGCCCACCTGTTCGACGACAAAGTGATGAAGCAGCTGAAGCGGCGGAGATACA
CCGGCTGGGGCAGGCTGAGCCGGAAGCTGATCAACGGCATCCGGGACAAGCAGTCCGGCAAGACAATCCT
GGATTTCCTGAAGTCCGACGGCTTCGCCAACAGAAACTTCATGCAGCTGATCCACGACGACAGCCTGACC
TTTAAAGAGGACATCCAGAAAGCCCAGGTGTCCGGCCAGGGCGATAGCCTGCACGAGCACATTGCCAATC
TGGCCGGCAGCCCCGCCATTAAGAAGGGCATCCTGCAGACAGTGAAGGTGGTGGACGAGCTCGTGAAAGT
GATGGGCCGGCACAAGCCCGAGAACATCGTGATCGAAATGGCCAGAGAGAACCAGACCACCCAGAAGGGA
CAGAAGAACAGCCGCGAGAGAATGAAGCGGATCGAAGAGGGCATCAAAGAGCTGGGCAGCCAGATCCTGA
AAGAACACCCCGTGGAAAACACCCAGCTGCAGAACGAGAAGCTGTACCTGTACTACCTGCAGAATGGGCG
GGATATGTACGTGGACCAGGAACTGGACATCAACCGGCTGTCCGACTACGATGTGGACCATATCGTGCCT
CAGAGCTTTCTGAAGGACGACTCCATCGACAACAAGGTGCTGACCAGAAGCGACAAGAACCGGGGCAAGA
GCGACAACGTGCCCTCCGAAGAGGTCGTGAAGAAGATGAAGAACTACTGGCGGCAGCTGCTGAACGCCAA
GCTGATTACCCAGAGAAAGTTCGACAATCTGACCAAGGCCGAGAGAGGCGGCCTGAGCGAACTGGATAAG
GCCGGCTTCATCAAGAGACAGCTGGTGGAAACCCGGCAGATCACAAAGCACGTGGCACAGATCCTGGACT
CCCGGATGAACACTAAGTACGACGAGAATGACAAGCTGATCCGGGAAGTGAAAGTGATCACCCTGAAGTC
CAAGCTGGTGTCCGATTTCCGGAAGGATTTCCAGTTTTACAAAGTGCGCGAGATCAACAACTACCACCAC
GCCCACGACGCCTACCTGAACGCCGTCGTGGGAACCGCCCTGATCAAAAAGTACCCTAAGCTGGAAAGCG
AGTTCGTGTACGGCGACTACAAGGTGTACGACGTGCGGAAGATGATCGCCAAGAGCGAGCAGGAAATCGG
CAAGGCTACCGCCAAGTACTTCTTCTACAGCAACATCATGAACTTTTTCAAGACCGAGATTACCCTGGCC
AACGGCGAGATCCGGAAGCGGCCTCTGATCGAGACAAACGGCGAAACCGGGGAGATCGTGTGGGATAAGG
GCCGGGATTTTGCCACCGTGCGGAAAGTGCTGAGCATGCCCCAAGTGAATATCGTGAAAAAGACCGAGGT
GCAGACAGGCGGCTTCAGCAAAGAGTCTATCCTGCCCAAGAGGAACAGCGATAAGCTGATCGCCAGAAAG
AAGGACTGGGACCCTAAGAAGTACGGCGGCTTCGACAGCCCCACCGTGGCCTATTCTGTGCTGGTGGTGG
CCAAAGTGGAAAAGGGCAAGTCCAAGAAACTGAAGAGTGTGAAAGAGCTGCTGGGGATCACCATCATGGA
AAGAAGCAGCTTCGAGAAGAATCCCATCGACTTTCTGGAAGCCAAGGGCTACAAAGAAGTGAAAAAGGAC
CTGATCATCAAGCTGCCTAAGTACTCCCTGTTCGAGCTGGAAAACGGCCGGAAGAGAATGCTGGCCTCTG
CCGGCGAACTGCAGAAGGGAAACGAACTGGCCCTGCCCTCCAAATATGTGAACTTCCTGTACCTGGCCAG
CCACTATGAGAAGCTGAAGGGCTCCCCCGAGGATAATGAGCAGAAACAGCTGTTTGTGGAACAGCACAAG
CACTACCTGGACGAGATCATCGAGCAGATCAGCGAGTTCTCCAAGAGAGTGATCCTGGCCGACGCTAATC
TGGACAAAGTGCTGTCCGCCTACAACAAGCACCGGGATAAGCCCATCAGAGAGCAGGCCGAGAATATCAT
CCACCTGTTTACCCTGACCAATCTGGGAGCCCCTGCCGCCTTCAAGTACTTTGACACCACCATCGACCGG
AAGAGGTACACCAGCACCAAAGAGGTGCTGGACGCCACCCTGATCCACCAGAGCATCACCGGCCTGTACG
AGACACGGATCGACCTGTCTCAGCTGGGAGGTGACTCTGGCGGCTCAAAAAGAACCGCCGACGGCAGCGA
ATTCGAGCCCAAGAAGAAGAGGAAAGTCTAACCGGTCATCATCACCATCACCATTGAGTTTAAACCCGCT
GATCAGCCTCGACTGTGCCTTCTAGTTGCCAGCCATCTGTTGTTTGCCCCTCCCCCGTGCCTTCCTTGAC
CCTGGAAGGTGCCACTCCCACTGTCCTTTCCTAATAAAATGAGGAAATTGCATCGCATTGTCTGAGTAGG
TGTCATTCTATTCTGGGGGGTGGGGTGGGGCAGGACAGCAAGGGGGAGGATTGGGAAGACAATAGCAGGC
ATGCTGGGGATGCGGTGGGCTCTATGGCTTCTGAGGCGGAAAGAACCAGCTGGGGCTCGATACCGTCGAC
CTCTAGCTAGAGCTTGGCGTAATCATGGTCATAGCTGTTTCCTGTGTGAAATTGTTATCCGCTCACAATT
CCACACAACATACGAGCCGGAAGCATAAAGTGTAAAGCCTAGGGTGCCTAATGAGTGAGCTAACTCACAT
TAATTGCGTTGCGCTCACTGCCCGCTTTCCAGTCGGGAAACCTGTCGTGCCAGCTGCATTAATGAATCGG
CCAACGCGCGGGGAGAGGCGGTTTGCGTATTGGGCGCTCTTCCGCTTCCTCGCTCACTGACTCGCTGCGC
TCGGTCGTTCGGCTGCGGCGAGCGGTATCAGCTCACTCAAAGGCGGTAATACGGTTATCCACAGAATCAG
GGGATAACGCAGGAAAGAACATGTGAGCAAAAGGCCAGCAAAAGGCCAGGAACCGTAAAAAGGCCGCGTT
GCTGGCGTTTTTCCATAGGCTCCGCCCCCCTGACGAGCATCACAAAAATCGACGCTCAAGTCAGAGGTGG
CGAAACCCGACAGGACTATAAAGATACCAGGCGTTTCCCCCTGGAAGCTCCCTCGTGCGCTCTCCTGTTC
CGACCCTGCCGCTTACCGGATACCTGTCCGCCTTTCTCCCTTCGGGAAGCGTGGCGCTTTCTCATAGCTC
ACGCTGTAGGTATCTCAGTTCGGTGTAGGTCGTTCGCTCCAAGCTGGGCTGTGTGCACGAACCCCCCGTT
CAGCCCGACCGCTGCGCCTTATCCGGTAACTATCGTCTTGAGTCCAACCCGGTAAGACACGACTTATCGC
CACTGGCAGCAGCCACTGGTAACAGGATTAGCAGAGCGAGGTATGTAGGCGGTGCTACAGAGTTCTTGAA
GTGGTGGCCTAACTACGGCTACACTAGAAGAACAGTATTTGGTATCTGCGCTCTGCTGAAGCCAGTTACC
TTCGGAAAAAGAGTTGGTAGCTCTTGATCCGGCAAACAAACCACCGCTGGTAGCGGTGGTTTTTTTGTTT
GCAAGCAGCAGATTACGCGCAGAAAAAAAGGATCTCAAGAAGATCCTTTGATCTTTTCTACGGGGTCTGA
CACTCAGTGGAACGAAAACTCACGTTAAGGGATTTTGGTCATGAGATTATCAAAAAGGATCTTCACCTAG
ATCCTTTTAAATTAAAAATGAAGTTTTAAATCAATCTAAAGTATATATGAGTAAACTTGGTCTGACAGTT
ACCAATGCTTAATCAGTGAGGCACCTATCTCAGCGATCTGTCTATTTCGTTCATCCATAGTTGCCTGACT
CCCCGTCGTGTAGATAACTACGATACGGGAGGGCTTACCATCTGGCCCCAGTGCTGCAATGATACCGCGA
GACCCACGCTCACCGGCTCCAGATTTATCAGCAATAAACCAGCCAGCCGGAAGGGCCGAGCGCAGAAGTG
GTCCTGCAACTTTATCCGCCTCCATCCAGTCTATTAATTGTTGCCGGGAAGCTAGAGTAAGTAGTTCGCC
AGTTAATAGTTTGCGCAACGTTGTTGCCATTGCTACAGGCATCGTGGTGTCACGCTCGTCGTTTGGTATG
GCTTCATTCAGCTCCGGTTCCCAACGATCAAGGCGAGTTACATGATCCCCCATGTTGTGCAAAAAAGCGG
TTAGCTCCTTCGGTCCTCCGATCGTTGTCAGAAGTAAGTTGGCCGCAGTGTTATCACTCATGGTTATGGC
AGCACTGCATAATTCTCTTACTGTCATGCCATCCGTAAGATGCTTTTCTGTGACTGGTGAGTACTCAACC
AAGTCATTCTGAGAATAGTGTATGCGGCGACCGAGTTGCTCTTGCCCGGCGTCAATACGGGATAATACCG
CGCCACATAGCAGAACTTTAAAAGTGCTCATCATTGGAAAACGTTCTTCGGGGCGAAAACTCTCAAGGAT
CTTACCGCTGTTGAGATCCAGTTCGATGTAACCCACTCGTGCACCCAACTGATCTTCAGCATCTTTTACT
TTCACCAGCGTTTCTGGGTGAGCAAAAACAGGAAGGCAAAATGCCGCAAAAAAGGGAATAAGGGCGACAC
GGAAATGTTGAATACTCATACTCTTCCTTTTTCAATATTATTGAAGCATTTATCAGGGTTATTGTCTCAT
GAGCGGATACATATTTGAATGTATTTAGAAAAATAAACAAATAGGGGTTCCGCGCACATTTCCCCGAAAA
GTGCCACCTGACGTCGACGGATCGGGAGATCGATCTCCCGATCCCCTAGGGTCGACTCTCAGTACAATCT
GCTCTGATGCCGCATAGTTAAGCCAGTATCTGCTCCCTGCTTGTGTGTTGGAGGTCGCTGAGTAGTGCGC
GAGCAAAATTTAAGCTACAACAAGGCAAGGCTTGACCGACAATTGCATGAAGAATCTGCTTAGGGTTAGG
CGTTTTGCGCTGCTTCGCGATGTACGGGCCAGATATACGCGTTGACATTGATTATTGACTAGTTATTAAT
AGTAATCAATTACGGGGTCATTAGTTCATAGCCCATATATGGAGTTCCGCGTTACATAACTTACGGTAAA
TGGCCCGCCTGGCTGACCGCCCAACGACCCCCGCCCATTGACGTCAATAATGACGTATGTTCCCATAGTA
ACGCCAATAGGGACTTTCCATTGACGTCAATGGGTGGAGTATTTACGGTAAACTGCCCACTTGGCAGTAC
ATCAAGTGTATCATATGCCAAGTACGCCCCCTATTGACGTCAATGACGGTAAATGGCCCGCCTGGCATTA
TGCCCAGTACATGACCTTATGGGACTTTCCTACTTGGCAGTACATCTACGTATTAGTCATCGCTATTACC
ATG
Features (pLannotate 1.2.2; 17 found; start..end, strand, type, name):
      1..204     +  promoter       CMV promoter: human cytomegalovirus (CMV) immediate early promoter
    246..264     +  promoter       T7 promoter: promoter for bacteriophage T7 RNA polymerase
    335..1018    +  CDS            Apobec1: ABEC1_RAT - Experimental evidence at protein level: Swiss-Prot protein existence level 1. Catalytic component of the apolipoprotein B mRNA editing enzyme complex which is responsible for the postranscriptional editing of a CAA codon for Gln to a UAA codon for stop in the APOB mRNA. May also play a role in the epigenetic regulation of gene expression by participating in DNA demethylation. From Rattus norvegicus (Rat).
   1115..2716    +  CDS            dCas9(N): N-terminal portion of catalytically inactive Streptococcus pyogenes dCas9 carrying the D10A mutation (Zetsche et al., 2015)
   2717..5211    +  CDS            Cas9(C) (fragment): C-terminal portion of Streptococcus pyogenes Cas9 (Zetsche et al., 2015)
   5333..5557    +  polyA_signal   bGH poly(A) signal: bovine growth hormone polyadenylation signal
   5561..5582    +  promoter       SV40 promoter (fragment): SV40 enhancer and early promoter
   5587..5603    +  misc_feature   MCS (fragment): pBluescript multiple cloning site
   5652..5668    -  protein_bind   lac operator: The lac repressor binds to the lac operator to inhibit transcription in E. coli. This inhibition can be relieved by adding lactose or isopropyl-β-D-thiogalactopyranoside (IPTG). lac repressor encoded by lacI
   5676..5706    -  promoter       lac promoter: promoter for the E. coli lac operon
   5721..5742    -  protein_bind   CAP binding site: CAP binding activates transcription in the presence of cAMP. E. coli catabolite activator protein
   5755..5847    -  CDS            lacI (fragment): lac repressor; lacI; The lac repressor binds to the lac operator to inhibit transcription in E. coli. This inhibition can be relieved by adding lactose or isopropyl-β-D-thiogalactopyranoside (IPTG).
   6030..6618    -  rep_origin     ori: high-copy-number ColE1/pMB1/pBR322/pUC origin of replication
   6789..7649    -  CDS            AmpR: β-lactamase; bla; confers resistance to ampicillin, carbenicillin, and related antibiotics
   7650..7754    -  promoter       AmpR promoter: bla
   7825..7869    -  misc_feature   bom (fragment): basis of mobility region from pBR322
   8024..8403    +  enhancer       CMV enhancer: human cytomegalovirus immediate early enhancer
