[The description below was written by a language model from this plasmid's Addgene catalogue record and pLannotate feature annotations shown in this document.]
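Description:
pCMV_EE-nCas9 is a mammalian expression plasmid on a pCMV backbone that encodes a cytosine deaminase–Cas9 nickase fusion intended for C•G-to-G•C base editing in mammalian cells. It is maintained in E. coli through a high-copy ColE1/pUC-type origin and selected with ampicillin via the β-lactamase gene and its native promoter. Remnants of cloning-vector sequence (lac promoter/operator, CAP site, a lacI fragment, a bom fragment and short SV40 promoter and MCS fragments) are also annotated but have no evident role in the payload.

The expression cassette is driven by the human CMV immediate-early enhancer and promoter, which span the numbering origin of the circular sequence, followed by a T7 promoter that could allow in vitro transcription. The open reading frame begins with a domain matching rat APOBEC1, although the catalogue lists the insert species as human. The "EE" designation refers to the R126E and R132E substitutions recorded for this deaminase. After a gap in the annotation that is presumably a linker, the deaminase is followed by Streptococcus pyogenes Cas9, annotated as contiguous N- and C-terminal portions and carrying D10A, which makes it a nickase that cuts only one strand. A bovine growth hormone polyadenylation signal terminates the transcript. No uracil glycosylase inhibitor domain is annotated, though short unannotated stretches flank the coding region and their content, such as any nuclear localisation signals, is not stated.

No guide RNA cassette or mammalian selection marker is annotated, so the plasmid would need to be delivered together with a separate sgRNA construct, typically by transient transfection. The record associates it with work developing and characterising C•G-to-G•C base editors.
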