Addgene plasmid #163541: pCMV_EE-nCas9
Purpose: Mammalian CG-to-GC base editing
Depositing lab: David Liu. Depositing organization: Broad Institute. Publication: Efficient C*G-to-G*C base editors developed using CRISPRi screens, target-library analysis, and machine learning. Koblan LW, Arbab M, Shen MW, Hussmann JA, Anzalone AV, Doman JL, Newby GA, Yang D, Mok B, Replogle JM, Xu A, Sisley TA, Weissman JS, Adamson B, Liu DR. Nat Biotechnol. 2021 Jun 28. pii: 10.1038/s41587-021-00938-z. doi: 10.1038/s41587-021-00938-z. PubMed 34183861.
Backbone
  Vector backbone: pCMV
  Vector type: Mammalian Expression, CRISPR
Growth in bacteria
  Bacterial resistance: Ampicillin, 100 μg/mL
  Growth temperature: 37°C
  Growth strain: NEB Stable
  Copy number: High Copy
Gene/Insert
  Gene/Insert name: EE-nCas9
  Species: H. sapiens (human)
  Mutation: nCas9 (D10A)EE (R126E, R132E)
  Cloning method: Gibson Cloning
Terms and licenses: Academic/Nonprofit Terms; Industry Terms: Not Available to Industry
How to cite: pCMV_EE-nCas9 was a gift from David Liu (Addgene plasmid # 163541 ; http://n2t.net/addgene:163541 ; RRID:Addgene_163541)
